>Addgene plasmid #222583 | pPB-cT3G-cERH-BCL2 | addgene full sequence | sequence record 442400 | Addgene NGS Result
ATCACCTCGAGTTTACTCCATATCAGTGATAGAGAACGTATGAAGAGTTTACTCCCTATCAGTGATAGAG
AACGTATGCAGACTTTACTCCCTATCAGTGATAGAGAACGTATAAGGAGTTTACTCCCTATCAGTGATAG
AGAACGTATGACCAGTTTACTCCCTATCAGTGATAGAGAACGTATCTACAGTTTACTCCCTATCAGTGAT
AGAGAACGTATATCCAGTTTACTCCCTATCAGTGATAGAGAACGTATAAGCTTGCCTATATAAGCAGAGC
TCGTTTAGTGAACCGTCAGATCGCCTGGAGACGCCATCCACGCTGTTTTGACCTCCATAGAAGACACCGG
GACCGATCCAGCCTACCACAAGTTTGTACAAAAAAGTTGGCCCCCGCGGCGGCGGCACCATGGCGCACGC
TGGGAGAACAGGGTACGATAACCGGGAGATAGTGATGAAGTACATCCATTATAAGCTGTCGCAGAGGGGC
TACGAGTGGGATGCGGGAGATGTGGGCGCCGCGCCCCCGGGGGCCGCCCCCGCACCGGGCATCTTCTCCT
CCCAGCCCGGGCACACGCCCCATCCAGCCGCATCCCGGGACCCGGTCGCCAGGACCTCGCCGCTGCAGAC
CCCGGCTGCCCCCGGCGCCGCCGCGGGGCCTGCGCTCAGCCCGGTGCCACCTGTGGTCCACCTGACCCTC
CGCCAGGCCGGCGACGACTTCTCCCGCCGCTACCGCCGCGACTTCGCCGAGATGTCCAGCCAGCTGCACC
TGACGCCCTTCACCGCGCGGGGACGCTTTGCCACGGTGGTGGAGGAGCTCTTCAGGGACGGGGTGAACTG
GGGGAGGATTGTGGCCTTCTTTGAGTTCGGTGGGGTCATGTGTGTGGAGAGCGTCAACAGGGAGATGTCG
CCCCTGGTGGACAACATCGCCCTGTGGATGACTGAGTACCTGAACCGGCACCTGCACACCTGGATCCAGG
ATAACGGAGGCTGGGATGCCTTTGTGGAACTGTACGGCCCCAGCATGCGGCCTCTGTTTGATTTCTCCTG
GCTGTCTCTGAAGACTCTGCTCAGTTTGGCCCTGGTGGGAGCTTGCATCACCCTGGGTGCCTATCTGGGC
CACAAGTTGCCAACTTTCTTGTACAAAGTGGTATACCCATACGATGTTCCAGATTACGCTTAACTTTCTC
CGCGATCCAGACATGATAAGATACATTGATGAGTTTGGACAAACCAAAACTAGAATGCAGTGAAAAAAAT
GCCTTATTTGTGAAATTTGTGATGCTATTGCCTTATTTGTAACCATTATAAGCTGCAATAAACAAGTTAT
CTATAACAAGAAAATATATATATAATAAGTTATCACGTAAGTAGAACATGAAATAACAATATAATTATCG
TATGAGTTAAATCTTAAAAGTCACGTAAAAGATAATCATGCGTCATTTTGACTCACGCGGTCGTTATAGT
TCAAAATCAGTGACACTTACCGCATTGACAAGCACGCCTCACGGGAGCTCCAAGCGGCGACTGAGATGTC
CTAAATGCACAGCGACGGATTCGCGCTATTTAGAAAGAGAGAGCAATATTTCAAGAATGCATGCGTCAAT
TTTACGCAGACTATCTTTCTAGGGTTAAGAATTCACTGGCCGTCGTTTTACAACGTCGTGACTGGGAAAA
CCCTGGCGTTACCCAACTTAATCGCCTTGCAGCACATCCCCCTTTCGCCAGCTGGCGTAATAGCGAAGAG
GCCCGCACCGATCGCCCTTCCCAACAGTTGCGCAGCCTGAATGGCGAATGGCGCCTGATGCGGTATTTTC
TCCTTACGCATCTGTGCGGTATTTCACACCGCATATGGTGCACTCTCAGTACAATCTGCTCTGATGCCGC
ATAGTTAAGCCAGCCCCGACACCCGCCAACACCCGCTGACGCGCCCTGACGGGCTTGTCTGCTCCCGGCA
TCCGCTTACAGACAAGCTGTGACCATGTCTCCGGGAGCTGCATGTGTCAGAGGTTTTCACCGTCATCACC
GAAACACGCGAGTTCGAAAGGGCCTCGTGATACGCCTATTTTTATAGGTTAATGTCATGATAATAATGGT
TTCTTAGACGTCAGGTGGCACTTTTCGGGGAAATGTGCGCGGAACCCCTATTTGTTTATTTTTCTAAATA
CATTCAAATATGTATCCGCTCATGAGACAATAACCCTGATAAATGCTTCAATAATATTGAAAAAGGAAGA
GTATGAGTATTCAACATTTCCGTGTCGCCCTTATTCCCTTTTTTGCGGCATTTTGCCTTCCTGTTTTTGC
TCACCCAGAAACGCTGGTGAAAGTAAAAGATGCTGAAGATCAGTTGGGTGCACGAGTGGGTTACATCGAA
CTGGATCTCAACAGCGGTAAGATCCTTGAGAGTTTTCGCCCCGAAGAACGTTTTCCAATGATGAGCACTT
TTAAAGTTCTGCTATGTGGCGCGGTATTATCCCGTATTGACGCCGGGCAAGAGCAACTCGGTCGCCGCAT
ACACTATTCTCAGAATGACTTGGTTGAGTACTCACCAGTCACAGAAAAGCATCTTACGGATGGCATGACA
GTAAGAGAATTATGCAGTGCTGCCATAACCATGAGTGATAACACTGCGGCCAACTTACTTCTGACAACGA
TCGGAGGACCGAAGGAGCTAACCGCTTTTTTGCACAACATGGGGGATCATGTAACTCGCCTTGATCGTTG
GGAACCGGAGCTGAATGAAGCCATACCAAACGACGAGCGTGACACCACGATGCCTGTAGCAATGGCAACA
ACGTTGCGCAAACTATTAACTGGCGAACTACTTACTCTAGCTTCCCGGCAACAATTAATAGACTGGATGG
AGGCGGATAAAGTTGCAGGACCACTTCTGCGCTCGGCCCTTCCGGCTGGCTGGTTTATTGCTGATAAATC
TGGAGCCGGTGAGCGTGGTTCACGCGGTATCATTGCAGCACTGGGGCCAGATGGTAAGCCCTCCCGTATC
GTAGTTATCTACACGACGGGGAGTCAGGCAACTATGGATGAACGAAATAGACAGATCGCTGAGATAGGTG
CCTCACTGATTAAGCATTGGTAACTGTCAGACCAAGTTTACTCATATATACTTTAGATTGATTTAAAACT
TCATTTTTAATTTAAAAGGATCTAGGTGAAGATCCTTTTTGATAATCTCATGACCAAAATCCCTTAACGT
GAGTTTTCGTTCCACTGAGCGTCAGACCCCGTAGAAAAGATCAAAGGATCTTCTTGAGATCCTTTTTTTC
TGCGCGTAATCTGCTGCTTGCAAACAAAAAAACCACCGCTACCAGCGGTGGTTTGTTTGCCGGATCAAGA
GCTACCAACTCTTTTTCCGAAGGTAACTGGCTTCAGCAGAGCGCAGATACCAAATACTGTTCTTCTAGTG
TAGCCGTAGTTAGGCCACCACTTCAAGAACTCTGTAGCACCGCCTACATACCTCGCTCTGCTAATCCTGT
TACCAGTGGCTGCTGCCAGTGGCGATAAGTCGTGTCTTACCGGGTTGGACTCAAGACGATAGTTACCGGA
TAAGGCGCAGCGGTCGGGCTGAACGGGGGGTTCGTGCACACAGCCCAGCTTGGAGCGAACGACCTACACC
GAACTGAGATACCTACAGCGTGAGCTATGAGAAAGCGCCACGCTTCCCGAAGGGAGAAAGGCGGACAGGT
ATCCGGTAAGCGGCAGGGTCGGAACAGGAGAGCGCACGAGGGAGCTTCCAGGGGGAAACGCCTGGTATCT
TTATAGTCCTGTCGGGTTTCGCCACCTCTGACTTGAGCGTCGATTTTTGTGATGCTCGTCAGGGGGGCGG
AGCCTATGGAAAAACGCCAGCAACGCGGCCTTTTTACGGTTCCTGGCCTTTTGCTGGCCTTTTGCTCACA
TGTTCTTTCCTGCGTTATCCCCTGATTCTGTGGATAACCGTATTACCGCCTTTGAGTGAGCTGATACCGC
TCGCCGCAGCCGAACGACCGAGCGCAGCGAGTCAGTGAGCGAGGAAGCGGATGAGCGCCCAATACGCAAA
CCGCCTCTCACCGCGCGTTGGCCGATTCATTAATGCAGCTGGCACGACAGGTTTCCCGACTGGAAAGCGG
GCAGTGAGCGCAACGCAAACCGCCTCTCCCCGCGCGTTGGCCGATTCATTAATGCAGCTGGCACGACAGG
TTTCCCGACTGGAAAGCGGGCAGTGAGCGCAACGCAATTAATGTGAGTTAGCTCACTCATTAGGCACCCC
AGGCTTTACACTTTATGCTTCCGGCTCGTATGTTGTGTGGAATTGTGAGCGGATAACAATTTCACACAGG
AAACAGCTATGACCATGATTACGCCAAGGTCGACTTAACCCTAGAAAGATAATCATATTGTGACGTACGT
TAAAGATAATCATGCGTAAAATTGACGCATGTGTTTTATCGGTCTGTATATCGAGGTTTATTTATTAATT
TGAATAGATATTAAGTTTTATTATATTTACACTTACATACTAATAATAAATTCAACAAACAATTTATTTA
TGTTTATTTATTTATTAAAAAAAAACAAAAACTCAAAATTTCTTCTATAAAGTAACAAAACTTTTAGCAG
TGAAAAAAATGCTTTATTTGTGAAATTTGTGATGCTATTGCTTTATTTGTAACCATTATAAGCTGCAATA
AACAAGTTAACAACAACAATTGCATTCATTTTATGTTTCAGGTTCAGGGGGAGGTGTGGGAGGTTTTTTA
AAGCAAGTAAAACCTCTACAAATGTGGTATGGCTGATTATGATCCTCTGGAGATCTATTCCTTTGCCCTC
GGACGAGTGCTGGGGCGTCGGTTTCCACTATCGGCGAGTACTTCTACACAGCCATCGGTCCAGACGGCCG
CGCTTCTGCGGGCGATTTGTGTACGCCCGACAGTCCCGGCTCCGGATCGGACGATTGCGTCGCATCGACC
CTGCGCCCAAGCTGCATCATCGAAATTGCCGTCAACCAAGCTCTGATAGAGTTGGTCAAGACCAATGCGG
AGCATATACGCCCGGAGCCGCGGCGATCCTGCAAGCTCCGGATGCCTCCGCTCGAAGTAGCGCGTCTGCT
GCTCCATACAAGCCAACCACGGCCTCCAGAAGAAGATGTTGGCGACCTCGTATTGGGAATCCCCGAACAT
CGCCTCGCTCCAGTCAATGACCGCTGTTATGCGGCCATTGTCCGTCAGGACATTGTTGGAGCCGAAATCC
GCGTGCACGAGGTGCCGGACTTCGGGGCAGTCCTCGGCCCAAAGCATCAGCTCATCGAGAGCCTGCGCGA
CGGACGCACTGACGGTGTCGTCCATCACAGTTTGCCAGTGATACACATGGGGATCAGCAATCGCGCATAT
GAAATCACGCCACGTAGTGTATTGACCGATTCCTTGCGGTCCGAATGGGCCGAACCCGCTCGTCTGGCTA
AGATCGGCCGCAGCGATCGCATCCATGGCCTCCGCGACCGGCTGCAGAACAGCGGGCAGTTCGGTTTCAG
GCAGGTCTTGCAACGTGACACCCTGTGCACGGCGGGAGATGCAATAGGTCAGGCTCTCGCTGAATTCCCC
AATGTCAAGCACTTCCGGAATCGGGAGCGCGGCCGATGCAAAGTGCCGATGAACATAACGATCTTTGTAG
AAACCATCGGCGCAGCTATTTACCCGCAGGACATATCCACGCCCTCCTACATCGAAGCTGAAAGCACGAG
ATTCTTCGCCCTCCGAGAGCTGCATCAGGTCGGAGACGCTGTCGAACTTTTCGATCAGAAACTTCTCGAC
AGACGTCGCGGTGAGTTCAGGCTTTTTCATGGGGCCGGGGTTCTCCTCCACGTCGCCGGCCTGCTTCAGC
AGGCTGAAGTTGGTGGCGCCGCTGCCCCCGGGGAGCATGTCAAGGTCAAAATCGTCAAGAGCGTCAGCAG
GCAGCATATCAAGGTCAAAGTCGTCAAGGGCATCGGCTGGGAGCATGTCTAAGTCAAAATCGTCAAGGGC
GTCGGTCGGCCCACCGCTTTCGCACTTTAGCTGTTTCTCCAGGCCACATATGATTAGTTACAGGCCGAAA
AGGAAGGCAGGTTCGGCTCCCTGCCGGTCGAACAGCTCAATTGCTTGTTTCAGAAGTGGGGGCATAGAAT
CGGTGGTAGGTGTCTCTCTTTCCTCTTTTGCTACTTGATGCTCCTGTTCCTCCAATACGCAGCCCAGTGT
AAAGTGGCCCACGGCGGACAGAGCGTACAGTGCGTTCTCCAGGGAGAAGCCTTGCTGACACAGGAACGCG
AGCTGATTTTCCAGGGTTTCGTACTGTTTCTCTGTTGGGCGGGTGCCGAGATGCACTTTAGCCCCGTCAC
GATGTGAGAGGAGAGCACAGCGGTATGACTTGGCGTTGTTCCGCAGAAAGTCTTGCCATGACTCGCCTTC
CAGGGGGCAGGAGTGGGTATGATGCCTGTCCAGCATCTCGATTGGCAGGGCATCGAGCAGGGCCCGCTTG
TTCTTCACGTGCCAGTACAGGGTAGGCTGCTCAACTCCCAGCTTTTGAGCGAGTTTCCTTGTCGTCAGGC
CTTCGATACCGACTCCATTGAGTAATTCCAGAGCAGAGTTTATGACTTTGCTCTTGTCCAGTCTAGACAT
CTTATCGTCATAGTCTTTGTAATCCATGGTGGCGGATCCCGCGTCACGACACCTGTGTTCTGGCGGCAAA
CCCGTTGCGAAAAAGAACGTTCACGGCGACTACTGCACTTATATACGGTTCTCCCCCACCCTCGGGAAAA
AGGCGGAGCCAGTACACGACATCACTTTCCCAGTTTACCCCGCGCCACCTTCTCTAGGCACCGGTTCAAT
TGCCGACCCCTCCCCCCAACTTCTCGGGCACTGTGGGCCATGTGCGCTCTGCCCCATGGTAATAGCCATG
ACTAATACGTAGATGTACTGCCAAGTAGGAAAGTGCCATAAGGTCATGTACTGGGCATAATGCCAGGCGG
GCCATTTACCGTCATTGACGTCAATAGGGGGCGTACTTGGCATATGATACACTTGATGTACTGCCAAGTG
GGCAGTTTACCGTAAATACTCCACCCATTGACGTCAATGGAAAGTGCCTATTGGCGTTACTATGGGAACA
TACGTCATTATTGACGTCAATGGGCGGGGGTCGTTGGGCGGTCAGCCAGGCGGGCCATTTACCGTAAGTT
ATGTAACGCGGAACTCCATATATGGGCTATGAACTAATGACCCCGTAATTGATTACTATTAATAACTAGT
CAATAATCAATGTCATAAGCTCTAATCGCATAATCGAGCTAAGAGCGATTAATATGCTTAGCTAGCTTAG
CTAAGCTAGATTTCTCTATTCTCCCACAATATATAGCAGCTATTAGCTTAGCAGTCCGAATACGATCGTC
CACGATCCATAAGCGTAACACATTTGAGTAGCGACTGACGGGCACCGGAGCCACTCGAGTGGAATT
Features (pLannotate 1.2.2; 25 found; start..end, strand, type, name):
      9..257     +  promoter       TRE3GV promoter (fragment): 3rd-generation Tet-responsive promoter that can be activated by binding of Tet-On® 3G, optimized for retroviral and lentiviral vectors
    264..305     +  promoter       tight TRE promoter (fragment): Tet-responsive promoter PTight, consisting of seven tet operator sequences followed by the minimal CMV promoter
    369..386     +  protein_bind   attB1 (fragment): mutant version of attB; core recombination site for the Gateway® BP reaction BP Clonase™
    410..1126    +  CDS            BCL2: BCL2_HUMAN - Experimental evidence at protein level: Swiss-Prot protein existence level 1. Suppresses apoptosis in a variety of cell systems including factor-dependent lymphohematopoietic and neural cells. Regulates cell death by controlling the mitochondrial membrane permeability. Appears to function in a feedback loop system with caspases. Inhibits caspase activity either by preventing the release of cytochrome c from the mitochondria and/or by binding to the apoptosis-activating factor (APAF-1). May attenuate inflammation by impairing NLRP1-inflammasome activation, hence CASP1 activation an
   1134..1151    -  protein_bind   attB2 (fragment): mutant version of attB; core recombination site for the Gateway® BP reaction BP Clonase™
   1154..1182    +  CDS            3xHA (fragment): three tandem HA epitope tags
   1194..1328    -  polyA_signal   SV40 poly(A) signal: SV40 polyadenylation signal
   1641..1798    +  CDS            lacZα (fragment): LacZα fragment of β-galactosidase; lacZ fragment
   1804..1903    -  misc_feature   bom (fragment): basis of mobility region from pBR322
   2007..2042    -  CDS            rop (fragment): Rop protein, which maintains plasmids at low copy number; rop
   2138..2242    +  promoter       AmpR promoter: bla
   2243..3103    +  CDS            AmpR: β-lactamase; bla; confers resistance to ampicillin, carbenicillin, and related antibiotics
   3274..3862    +  rep_origin     ori: high-copy-number ColE1/pMB1/pBR322/pUC origin of replication
   4045..4137    +  CDS            lacI (fragment): lac repressor; lacI; The lac repressor binds to the lac operator to inhibit transcription in E. coli. This inhibition can be relieved by adding lactose or isopropyl-β-D-thiogalactopyranoside (IPTG).
   4143..4226    +  CDS            lacI (fragment): lac repressor; lacI; The lac repressor binds to the lac operator to inhibit transcription in E. coli. This inhibition can be relieved by adding lactose or isopropyl-β-D-thiogalactopyranoside (IPTG).
   4239..4260    +  protein_bind   CAP binding site: CAP binding activates transcription in the presence of cAMP. E. coli catabolite activator protein
   4275..4305    +  promoter       lac promoter: promoter for the E. coli lac operon
   4313..4329    +  protein_bind   lac operator: The lac repressor binds to the lac operator to inhibit transcription in E. coli. This inhibition can be relieved by adding lactose or isopropyl-β-D-thiogalactopyranoside (IPTG). lac repressor encoded by lacI
   4617..4698    -  polyA_signal   SV40 poly(A) signal: SV40 polyadenylation signal
   4721..4804    -  CDS            large T antigen (fragment): large T antigen from SV40 (simian virus 40)
   4815..5840    -  CDS            HygR: aminoglycoside phosphotransferase from E. coli; aph(4)-Ia; confers resistance to hygromycin
   5913..6023    -  CDS            VP48: 3 tandem repeats of the minimal activation domain of herpes simplex virus VP16 (Cheng et al., 2013)
   5953..6650    -  CDS            rtTA3 (fragment): reverse tetracycline transactivator 3 activates expression from Tet-responsive promoters in the presence of doxycycline
   6703..6914    -  promoter       EF-1α core promoter: core promoter for human elongation factor EF-1α
   6915..7294    -  enhancer       CMV enhancer: human cytomegalovirus immediate early enhancer
