[The description below was written by a language model from this plasmid's Addgene catalogue record and pLannotate feature annotations shown in this document.]
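Description:
pPB-cT3G-cERH-BCL2 is a mammalian expression plasmid built on the pPB-cT3G-cERH backbone and described by its depositor as a PiggyBac transposon vector for doxycycline-inducible expression of human BCL2. It is maintained in E. coli as a high-copy plasmid through a ColE1/pUC-type origin and an ampicillin resistance gene (β-lactamase with its own promoter). The annotation also picks up remnants of cloning-vector sequence (lacZα, lacI, rop and bom fragments, lac promoter/operator). The automated feature table does not annotate the PiggyBac terminal repeats, so their positions cannot be stated from this record. As with any PiggyBac vector, genomic integration would depend on a transposase, which is not annotated on this plasmid.

The construct carries two mammalian cassettes in divergent orientation. In the first, a third-generation Tet-responsive promoter (TRE3G-type tet operators with a minimal promoter) drives the BCL2 coding sequence. The insert is flanked by residual attB1 and attB2 Gateway site fragments, followed by a short fragment matching an HA tag and an SV40 polyadenylation signal. The record does not indicate whether the HA fragment is in frame with BCL2. The second cassette uses a CMV enhancer fused to the EF-1α core promoter to express a reverse tetracycline transactivator (rtTA3-type, with VP16-derived activation repeats). A hygromycin resistance gene and an SV40 poly(A) signal lie downstream; how the two coding sequences are linked is not annotated.

The plasmid is therefore an all-in-one Tet-On system. Stably transposed cells can be selected with hygromycin, and the constitutively produced transactivator switches on the anti-apoptotic protein BCL2 when doxycycline is added. The associated work concerns induction of meiosis from human pluripotent stem cells.
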