Addgene plasmid #222583: pPB-cT3G-cERH-BCL2
Purpose: PiggyBac transposon plasmid for doxycycline inducible expression of BCL2, with hygromycin resistance
Depositing lab: George Church. Depositing organization: Harvard Medical School. Publication: Induction of Meiosis from Human Pluripotent Stem Cells. Pierson Smela M, Adams J, Ma C, Breimann L, Widocki U, Shioda T, Church GM. bioRxiv 2024.05.31.596483 10.1101/2024.05.31.596483.
Backbone
  Vector backbone: pPB-cT3G-cERH
  Vector type: Mammalian Expression
  Selectable markers: Hygromycin
Growth in bacteria
  Bacterial resistance: Ampicillin, 100 μg/mL
  Growth temperature: 37°C
  Growth strain: DH5alpha
  Copy number: High Copy
Gene/Insert
  Gene/Insert name: BCL2
  Species: H. sapiens (human)
  Entrez Gene: BCL2 (a.k.a. Bcl-2, PPP1R50)
  Cloning method: Gibson Cloning
Terms and licenses: Academic/Nonprofit Terms; Industry Terms: Not Available to Industry
Depositor comments: Please visit https://doi.org/10.1101/2024.05.31.596483 for bioRxiv preprint.
How to cite: pPB-cT3G-cERH-BCL2 was a gift from George Church (Addgene plasmid # 222583 ; http://n2t.net/addgene:222583 ; RRID:Addgene_222583)
